Addgene plasmid #230908: UAST-FRT-GFP-FRT-uMCas12a+nls1x
Purpose: Double inducible expression of Cas12a+ with Gal4 and Flp.
Depositing lab: Michael Boutros. Depositing organization: Deutsches Krebsforschungszentrum (DKFZ). Publication: Improved in vivo gene knockout with high specificity using multiplexed Cas12a sgRNAs. Port F, Buhmann MA, Zhou J, Stricker M, Vaughan-Brown A, Michalsen AC, Rossmanith E, Poltl A, Grosskurth L, Huber J, Menendez Kury LB, Weberbauer B, Hubl M, Puscher E, Heigwer F, Boutros M. Nat Commun. 2026 Jan 15;17(1):877. doi: 10.1038/s41467-026-68434-z. PubMed 41540063.
Backbone
  Vector backbone: pUAST
  Vector type: Insect Expression, CRISPR
Growth in bacteria
  Bacterial resistance: Ampicillin, 100 μg/mL
  Growth temperature: 37°C
  Growth strain: DH5alpha
  Copy number: Unknown
Gene/Insert
  Gene/Insert name: Cas12a+
Terms and licenses: Academic/Nonprofit Terms; Industry Terms: Not Available to Industry
Depositor comments: Please visit https://doi.org/10.1101/2024.11.26.625385 for bioRxiv preprint.
How to cite: UAST-FRT-GFP-FRT-uMCas12a+nls1x was a gift from Michael Boutros (Addgene plasmid # 230908 ; http://n2t.net/addgene:230908 ; RRID:Addgene_230908)
