[The description below was written by a language model from this plasmid's Addgene catalogue record and pLannotate feature annotations shown in this document.]
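Description:
UAST-FRT-GFP-FRT-uMCas12a+nls1x is a 13.9 kb Drosophila transgenesis and expression plasmid built on a pUAST-type backbone and classed as an insect expression/CRISPR vector. In E. coli it is maintained through a high-copy ColE1/pUC origin and selected with ampicillin (AmpR); an f1 origin and remnants of a lacZα/lac promoter cloning region with T3 and T7 promoters are also annotated. For fly work it carries a φC31 attB site for integrase-mediated insertion into a genomic landing site, and a mini-white gene as the visible eye-colour marker for transformants, with a single loxP site next to it.

The payload is a two-step inducible nuclease cassette. Five tandem Gal4-binding UAS sites and the hsp70 core promoter drive transcription into an FRT-flanked stop cassette consisting of mEGFP followed by SV40 small t intron and polyadenylation sequences. Downstream lies the Cas12a+ coding sequence, annotated as LbCpf1 (Lachnospiraceae bacterium Cas12a), fused at its C-terminus to a nucleoplasmin bipartite NLS and a 3xHA tag, and terminated by a second SV40 3' region. The record does not state which changes define the "+" variant, nor what the "uM" prefix denotes; short unexplained mVenus-like fragments are annotated between the second FRT and the nuclease start.

With Gal4 alone, cells express GFP and transcription ends before the nuclease. When Flp recombinase is also supplied, the two same-orientation minimal FRT sites recombine, excising GFP and its terminator and placing Cas12a+ directly under UAS control. Nuclease expression therefore requires both Gal4 and Flp, with loss of GFP marking switched cells. This allows spatially and temporally restricted or clonal gene knockout in vivo when combined with Cas12a guide RNA arrays.
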