Features (pLannotate 1.2.2; 37 found; start..end, strand, type, name):
     52..186     -  CDS            LT_POVHA (fragment): Protein inferred from homology: Swiss-Prot protein existence level 3. Isoform large T antigen is a key early protein essential for both driving viral replication and inducing cellular transformation. Plays a role in viral genome replication by driving entry of quiescent cells into the cell cycle and by autoregulating the synthesis of viral early mRNA. Displays highly oncogenic activities by corrupting the host cellular checkpoint mechanisms that guard cell division and the transcription, replication, and repair of DNA. Participates in the modulation of cellular gene expression preceeding viral
    193..213     -  CDS            SV40 NLS: nuclear localization signal of SV40 (simian virus 40) large T antigen
    343..408     -  intron         small t intron: SV40 (simian virus 40) small t antigen intron
    410..484     -  CDS            small t antigen (fragment): SV40 (simian virus 40) small t antigen
    490..570     -  CDS            3xHA: three tandem HA epitope tags
    577..624     -  CDS            nucleoplasmin NLS: bipartite nuclear localization signal from nucleoplasmin
    625..4308    -  CDS            LbCpf1: CRISPR-associated protein from Lachnospiraceae bacterium ND2006 (Zetsche et al., 2015)
   4320..4360    +  CDS            VN155(I152L) (fragment): improved N-terminal fragment of mVenus for use in bimolecular fluorescence complementation (BiFC) (Kodama and Hu, 2010)
   4367..4429    -  CDS            VN155(I152L) (fragment): improved N-terminal fragment of mVenus for use in bimolecular fluorescence complementation (BiFC) (Kodama and Hu, 2010)
   4436..4469    +  protein_bind   FRT (minimal): supports FLP-mediated excision but not integration (Turan and Bode, 2011) FLP recombinase from the Saccharomyces cerevisiae 2μ plasmid
   4487..4621    -  polyA_signal   SV40 poly(A) signal: SV40 polyadenylation signal
   4644..4727    -  CDS            large T antigen (fragment): large T antigen from SV40 (simian virus 40)
   4752..4886    -  CDS            LT_POVHA (fragment): Protein inferred from homology: Swiss-Prot protein existence level 3. Isoform large T antigen is a key early protein essential for both driving viral replication and inducing cellular transformation. Plays a role in viral genome replication by driving entry of quiescent cells into the cell cycle and by autoregulating the synthesis of viral early mRNA. Displays highly oncogenic activities by corrupting the host cellular checkpoint mechanisms that guard cell division and the transcription, replication, and repair of DNA. Participates in the modulation of cellular gene expression preceeding viral
   4893..4913    -  CDS            SV40 NLS: nuclear localization signal of SV40 (simian virus 40) large T antigen
   5043..5108    -  intron         small t intron: SV40 (simian virus 40) small t antigen intron
   5110..5184    -  CDS            small t antigen (fragment): SV40 (simian virus 40) small t antigen
   5216..5932    -  CDS            mEGFP: mEGFP is a basic (constitutively fluorescent) green fluorescent protein published in 2002, derived from Aequorea victoria. It has moderate acid sensitivity.
   5937..5970    +  protein_bind   FRT (minimal): supports FLP-mediated excision but not integration (Turan and Bode, 2011) FLP recombinase from the Saccharomyces cerevisiae 2μ plasmid
   5999..6237    -  promoter       hsp70 promoter: Drosophila melanogaster hsp70Bb promoter
   6256..6350    -  protein_bind   5X UAS: five tandem copies of the "ScaI site" 17-mer CGGAGTACTGTCCTCCG, an upstream activating sequence (UAS) that efficiently binds yeast Gal4 (Webster et al., 1988; Pfeiffer et al., 2010) GAL4
   6349..6370    +  misc_feature   MCS (fragment): pUC18/19 multiple cloning site
   6383..6416    +  protein_bind   loxP: Cre-mediated recombination occurs in the 8-bp core sequence (GCATACAT). Cre recombinase
   6423..10542   -  gene           mini-white: white; This modified version of the white gene lacks part of the first intron.
  10567..10585   -  promoter       T7 promoter: promoter for bacteriophage T7 RNA polymerase
  10588..10745   +  CDS            lacZα (fragment): LacZα fragment of β-galactosidase; lacZ fragment
  10750..11178   +  rep_origin     f1 ori (sequence partly withheld): f1 bacteriophage origin of replication; arrow indicates direction of (+) strand synthesis
  11231..11335   +  promoter       AmpR promoter: bla
  11336..12196   +  CDS            AmpR: β-lactamase; bla; confers resistance to ampicillin, carbenicillin, and related antibiotics
  12367..12955   +  rep_origin     ori: high-copy-number ColE1/pMB1/pBR322/pUC origin of replication
  13138..13230   +  CDS            lacI (fragment): lac repressor; lacI; The lac repressor binds to the lac operator to inhibit transcription in E. coli. This inhibition can be relieved by adding lactose or isopropyl-β-D-thiogalactopyranoside (IPTG).
  13243..13264   +  protein_bind   CAP binding site: CAP binding activates transcription in the presence of cAMP. E. coli catabolite activator protein
  13279..13309   +  promoter       lac promoter: promoter for the E. coli lac operon
  13313..13335   +  protein_bind   lac operator (fragment): The lac repressor binds to the lac operator to inhibit transcription in E. coli. This inhibition can be relieved by adding lactose or isopropyl-β-D-thiogalactopyranoside (IPTG). lac repressor encoded by lacI
  13378..13396   +  promoter       T3 promoter: promoter for bacteriophage T3 RNA polymerase
  13615..13684   -  protein_bind   attB: attB site for the φC31 integrase (Groth et al., 2000) phage φC31 integrase
  13713..13847   -  polyA_signal   SV40 poly(A) signal: SV40 polyadenylation signal
  13870..27      -  CDS            large T antigen (fragment) (across the origin): large T antigen from SV40 (simian virus 40)
>Addgene plasmid #230908 | UAST-FRT-GFP-FRT-uMCas12a+nls1x | addgene full sequence | sequence record 458642 | Addgene NGS Result
ACAAATGTGGTATGGCTGATTATGATCTCTAGTCAAGGCACTATACATCAAATATTTTTCCATAATTTTC
TTGTATAGCAGTGCAGCTTTTTCCTTTGTGGTGTAAATAGCAAAGCAAGCAAGAGTTCTATTACTAAACA
CAGCATGACTCAAAAAACTTAGCAATTCTGAAGGAAAGTCCTTGGGGTCTTCTACCTTTCTCTTCTTTTT
TGGAGGAGTAGAATGTTGAGAGTCAGCAGTAGCCTCATCATCACTAGATGGCATTTCTTCTGAGCAAAAC
AGGTTTTCCTCATTAAAGGCATTCCACCACTGCTCCCATTCATCAGTTCCATAGGTTGGAATCTAAAATA
CACAAACAATTAGAATCAGTAGTTTAACACATTATACACTTAAAAATTTTATATTTACCTTAGAGCTTTA
AATCTCTGTAGGTAGTTTGTCCAATTATGTCACACCACAGAAGTAAGGTTCCTTCACAAAGATCCTTTAG
GCATAGTCGGGGACATCATATGGGTATGCATAATCAGGCACGTCGTAGGGATAAGCGTAATCTGGAACAT
CGTATGGGTAGGATCCCTTTTTCTTTTTTGCCTGGCCGGCCTTTTTCGTGGCCGCCGGCCTTTTGTGCTT
CACGCTGGTCTGGGCGTACTCCAGCCACTCCTTGTTAGAGATGGCGATCTTCACCTTATCCAGCTTCTCG
TCCTCGGCCTTCTTGAACTGGCCGATGGCCCACAGCACCTTTCTGGCGATGTTATAGGCGCCATTGGCGT
CGGCGTTCTTTGGCAGGATGGCATTCTCCTGGGCCTCATAGTTCCGGCTATCGTAGAAGATGCCGTCGGA
GTTCTTCACAGGGCTGATCAGAAAATCCACGTCGGTGCGGCCTGTGATGCTGTTCCGCATCTGCAGCATC
AGGCTCATCAGGGCCATAAAGCTAGAGTAGAAGGCCTTGTCGGACTGCTCGCACAGCAGGGCTCTGATAT
CGCCCTGCTGATAATTGATGCCGTACTTGTTGAACAGCTCCTTATAGGCGCTGGTCAGGCACACCTCCTC
CCAGTCGAACACGTTGTTCTTCTTAGGATTCCGGAAGATTCTGATCCGGTTGCCGTAGGAGTACAGCTTC
CACTTCTTGATGTAATCGGCGTCTGTGCGAGAGAAGTTCTTATAGTCCAGGGCAAACTCGAACAGATCCT
CCTCGGGCACGTACATGATCCTGTCAAAGGAGCTGATGAACTTCTTGGAATCGGCGATGCTGGTATACTT
GGTTTTCAGCAGGTTCACAAAGCCGGTAGATGGATCGATCTTGGATGTCAGCCAGGCAGGGATGTAAAAG
ATGAAGCCGTTCTGGGTAGACATGGACTTAAAGCTCTCGAACTTATTGGTGATCTGATAGCCCTTCAGGG
CGCCGCCTGTTGCACAAGGATTAGACTTCTTGTCCACCATGTAGTTCAGCTTATCGATCAGCATCTTCTC
GAACTTCTGATACACCTGCTTCTCCACCTTCACGCGGCTATTCTTAAAGCCAGAGTTCAGGTCCTCCAGG
GCGATCACGGCATCGTACTTCTCCACCAGCTCGCAGATCTTGTGCACCACCTGAGAGATATAGCCGGCCT
TCAGCTCCTTGATATTCTCGATGGAGGTCCAGTTCTGGCGGGCCTCGAACCTCTCCTTCTCCTTCTTGTC
CAGCAGAGAGTGGTAATCTGTCTTGATCCTGATGCCGTTGAAGTTGTTGATGATCTCGTTCAGGGAATAC
TGCTCCACGATGTTGCCCTTGCCGTCCACCACCACGATATACAGCAGATTGCGCTCGCCCCTATCGATGC
CGATCACATAGGGGTTATCGTCGTGCTTCAGCAGCACGCGCACCTCTGTATTGATCTTGAAGATGTTCTT
GGGGCACTTATTGATGGCGATTGGGATGTGCAGCTCGTACTGGTCCTCAGAAAACCTCTTATCCTTATAC
ACGTCGTAGGACAGGGTTGTGGTTTTCTTGGGATTATCTGGATTCTTGTTGGCGATAGGGGAGTTGGCTG
GGTGCACCACCAGCTCCTCCTTCTTCAGGGAGGCGCGCCTCATGAACAGCTCTGCTCCTCCGCTCAGCCT
GATCTGTCCGTGATTGTTCTCGTCAAACAGCAGCTTGAAGTACATGGTGTGCAGATTGGGTGTGCCGTGA
GACTTATCGGAAAAGTCCTTGTTATAGATCTGGAACATATACAGCTTGCCCTCCTCCACCAGCTTATCCA
CCTCCTTCTTGCTGGCAGACTCGAAGCTCACCTTATAGCCCTGCTCCTCCACCTCTCTGTAAAAGCCGGC
GATGTCCTTATACTTCTCTGTCTCAGAAAAGTTGAAATCGTAGGCATTGGACCACTTTGGATACCGGGAG
ATGCTATCCTTAAAGAAGTCGATCAGCTTGTGACAGTCATTCAGGTTAAACATATCGCCCTTCTTGAATG
TGCCATTCTTGTAGATCTTCTGGATGTCCTCGCTGGGGTTATAGTAGGCCATCCACTTCTTAGAAAAGAA
CACCTTTGGCAGCATCTTATTAGGGCCGGGCAGCAGCTTATAGTTGATCTTCTCGTAATTGCCGTTCACA
TCGTCCTTGTCGATCTTCTGCAGGCACTTGGCGTACTTCTTATCCATGATGGCCAGATAGTACTTGGAGC
CGTATCTCAGGATGGTGGCCCGATAGTCTGTCTCCTTATCCTTGTCCCAGCCGCCCATGAACTGAGGGTT
CTGAAAATACAGCTTGAACTTATCCTTAGAGTAGGGCTTCTGGGTCACATAATTGCGGATGGCATCGTAG
ATGTGGTCCACCTTCAGCAGGATGTCGTAGGCCAGCACAAAATCGCCATAGAAGGACTCGTCCCTGTTTG
TCTCCTTGCCCTCGCCAAAGAAGGCCTTGATGTAATTCTCGAAGCTCTTCACAGAATCCAGCAGGTCCTT
CATGATGGCCACCACGGCGTCGTTCTTCTTCAGGCTCTTCTCCAGCACAAAATCGGCGTCGAACAGCTTC
TCAGAGGAGCCATACACCTTGTAGATCTCATCCACCTTCTGGATGATGATCTCCTTCAGCTTCTCCACCA
CAGACAGATCGGCGTCGGCGTACTCCTGCAGCTGCTCCAGAGAAAAGGAGCCGATCTTCTTGAAGGACTT
TCTCCGATCGTCCTCGTACTTCTCGGTCACCACGGCCTTCTTCTTCAGGTGGATATCGTCATACTCGGCA
TTCCACTTGTCCCGGATCACGTTCCACTCGCCGAAGATATCCTTGGAGATTGTGCTGATGGCGGGGCCGT
TCTTCACAAAGATGCCGGCGCTAGAGTACTCGTCAAAATTCTTGAACAGCTTCTCCAGCTTCTTGATGGA
GCTGAAGATCTCGCTGTTCTTGTTCAGGGTGTTTCTAAACACCTCCAGCACCTCCTCATCGGATGTATAG
CCCTCGCCGTAGAAGCTCAGAGACTCCCGATCGCTCAGCACCTGCTTATACAGTGGCTTAAACTTAGGCA
GCTTCTGCTTGGTTTTCTGATTATACAGGTTGATGTACTCGTTCAGGCCCTTGATCTTCTCGCCGCTCTC
GGTCACGAAGCCGCCGATGATGGCGTTATACACGTCGATGCCCTCCTGTGTCAGCACAAAGTTAAAGAAC
TCGCCCTCAAAGAAATCCTCCACATCATAGTCGCTGTTCAGGATCTTCTCCTTGATCTCCTGCACCTCGT
GCTTATCAAAGATGGCGTCCACCTTCTCGAAGATGTCCATATTAGAGATGTAGCGGGTCAGATTCTCGTT
GATACACCTGAAGGCGATGGATGTGCTCTTGGCCTCCTCGGAAAACATATTCTCTCTGTTCCTAAAGAAG
CCGGTGAAGGCTGTGGTAAAGCCATTGAAGCTGTTCACCAGGGCGATCTCGTCCTTATCGTCCAGGAACT
CTGGCAGGATTGTCTCGATGATATCCTTCTTAAACAGGGACTTGTAGCCCTCGTTGCCCTTGAAGGCCTT
GGCGATCTCCTTCCGCAGATTGATCTCCAGGTTCTCCAGCTCCTTATTCTCCTTCTCGGTTCTGGTTTTC
TTCCGGAACAGGCTGATGTAATTGTTCAGATTCTTCAGCTTGATGCTGTGCAGCACGTCGTTGATAAAAG
ACAGATAGTAGCGATCCAGCAGCTTCTTCACGCCCTTATAATCCTCGGCTCTCTTCTCGTCCTCCACCAG
CAGCCGCTTATTGTCGATGTTCTCCTGGGTCTTGCCCACAGGGATGGCCTTGAACCTCAGGGTCTTAGAC
AGGGAGTAGCAGTTTGTAAACTTCTCCAGCTTGCTCATGTTATTATCTAGCGACGTAAACGGCCACAAGT
TCAGCGTGTCCGGCGAGGGCTCTAGAGCCGTCCAGCTCGACCAGGATGGGCACCACCCCGGTGAACAGCT
CCTCGCCCTTGCTCACCATGAATTCGAAGTTCCTATTCTCTAGAAAGTATAGGAACTTCCCGGCCAGATC
ACTAGTGATCCAGACATGATAAGATACATTGATGAGTTTGGACAAACCACAACTAGAATGCAGTGAAAAA
AATGCTTTATTTGTGAAATTTGTGATGCTATTGCTTTATTTGTAACCATTATAAGCTGCAATAAACAAGT
TAACAACAACAATTGCATTCATTTTATGTTTCAGGTTCAGGGGGAGGTGTGGGAGGTTTTTTAAAGCAAG
TAAAACCTCTACAAATGTGGTATGGCTGATTATGATCTCTAGTCAAGGCACTATACATCAAATATTTTTC
CATAATTTTCTTGTATAGCAGTGCAGCTTTTTCCTTTGTGGTGTAAATAGCAAAGCAAGCAAGAGTTCTA
TTACTAAACACAGCATGACTCAAAAAACTTAGCAATTCTGAAGGAAAGTCCTTGGGGTCTTCTACCTTTC
TCTTCTTTTTTGGAGGAGTAGAATGTTGAGAGTCAGCAGTAGCCTCATCATCACTAGATGGCATTTCTTC
TGAGCAAAACAGGTTTTCCTCATTAAAGGCATTCCACCACTGCTCCCATTCATCAGTTCCATAGGTTGGA
ATCTAAAATACACAAACAATTAGAATCAGTAGTTTAACACATTATACACTTAAAAATTTTATATTTACCT
TAGAGCTTTAAATCTCTGTAGGTAGTTTGTCCAATTATGTCACACCACAGAAGTAAGGTTCCTTCACAAA
GATCCTTATTCCTGTTTACGCTTCTCGGGCCGCGGCTTGTACAGCTCGTCCATGCCGAGAGTGATCCCGG
CGGCGGTCACGAACTCCAGCAGGACCATGTGATCGCGCTTCTCGTTGGGGTCTTTGCTCAGCTTGGACTG
GGTGCTCAGGTAGTGGTTGTCGGGCAGCAGCACGGGGCCGTCGCCGATGGGGGTGTTCTGCTGGTAGTGG
TCGGCGAGCTGCACGCTGCCGTCCTCGATGTTGTGGCGGATCTTGAAGTTCACCTTGATGCCGTTCTTCT
GCTTGTCGGCCATGATATAGACGTTGTGGCTGTTGTAGTTGTACTCCAGCTTGTGCCCCAGGATGTTGCC
GTCCTCCTTGAAGTCGATGCCCTTCAGCTCGATGCGGTTCACCAGGGTGTCGCCCTCGAACTTCACCTCG
GCGCGGGTCTTGTAGTTGCCGTCGTCCTTGAAGAAGATGGTGCGCTCCTGGACGTAGCCTTCGGGCATGG
CGGACTTGAAGAAGTCGTGCTGCTTCATGTGGTCGGGGTAGCGGCTGAAGCACTGCACGCCGTAGGTCAG
GGTGGTCACGAGGGTGGGCCAGGGCACGGGCAGCTTGCCGGTGGTGCAGATGAACTTCAGGGTCAGCTTG
CCGTAGGTGGCATCGCCCTCGCCCTCGCCGGACACGCTGAACTTGTGGCCGTTTACGTCGCCGTCCAGCT
CGACCAGGATGGGCACCACCCCGGTGAACAGCTCCTCGCCCTTGCTCACCATTTTGGAAGTTCCTATTCT
CTAGAAAGTATAGGAACTTCGTTTGGTATGCGTCCCCAATTCCCTATTCAGAGTTCTCTTCTTGTATTCA
ATAATTACTTCTTGGCAGATTTCAGTAGTTGCAGTTGATTTACTTGGTTGCTGGTTACTTTTAATTGATT
CACTTTAACTTGCACTTTACTGCAGATTGTTTAGCTTGTTCAGCTGCGCTTGTTTATTTGCTTAGCTTTC
GCTTAGCGACGTGTTCACTTTGCTTGTTTGAATTGAATTGTCGCTCCGTAGACGAAGCGCCTCTATTTAT
ACTCCGGCGCTCGCTAGAGTCTCCGCTCGGAGGACAGTACTCCGCTCGGAGGACAGTACTCCGCTCGGAG
GACAGTACTCCGCTCGGAGGACAGTACTCCGCTCGGAGGACAGTACTCCGACCTGCAGGCATGCAAGCTT
GGATCCGCTAGCATAACTTCGTATAGCATACATTATACGAAGTTATGCTAGCCTAGTTCCAGTGAAATCC
AAGCATTTTCTAAATTAAATGTATTCTTATTATTATAGTTGTTATTTTTGATATATATAAACAACACTAT
TATGCCCACCATTTTTTTGAGATGCATCTACACAAGGAACAAACACTGGATGTCACTTTCAGTTCAAATT
GTAACGCTAATCACTCCGAACAGGTCACAAAAAATTACCTTAAAAAGTCATAATATTAAATTAGAATAAA
TATAGCTGTGAGGGAAATATATACAAATATATTGGAGCAAATAAATTGTACATACAAATATTTATTACTA
ATTTCTATTGAGACGAAATGAACCACTCGGAACCATTTGAGCGAACCGAATCGCGCGGAACTAACGACAG
TCGCTCCAAGGTCGTCGAACAAAAGGTGAATGTGTTGCGGAGAGCGGGTGGGAGACAGCGAAAGAGCAAC
TACGAAACGTGGTGTGGTGGAGGTGAATTATGAAGAGGGCGCGCGATTTGAAAAGTATGTATATAAAAAA
TATATCCCGGTGTTTTATGTAGCGATAAACGAGTTTTTGATGTAAGGTATGCAGGTGTGTAAGTCTTTTG
GTTAGAAGACAAATCCAAAGTCTACTTGTGGGGATGTTCGAAGGGGAAATACTTGTATTCTATAGGTCAT
ATCTTGTTTTTATTGGCACAAATATAATTACATTAGCTTTTTGAGGGGGCAATAAACAGTAAACACGATG
GTAATAATGGTAAAAAAAAAAAACAAGCAGTTATTTCGGATATATGTCGGCTACTCCTTGCGTCGGGCCC
GAAGTCTTAGAGCCAGATATGCGAGCACCCGGAAGCTCACGATGAGAATGGCCAGACCCACGTAGTCCAG
CGGCAGATCGGCGGCGGAGAAGTTAAGCGTCTCCAGGATGACCTTGCCCGAACTGGGGCACGTGGTGTTC
GACGATGTGCAGCTAATTTCGCCCGGCTCCACGTCCGCCCATTGGTTAATCAGCAGACCCTCGTTGGCGT
AACGGAACCATGAGAGGTACGACAACCATTTGAGGTATACTGGCACCGAGCCCGAGTTCAAGAAGAAGCC
GCCAAAGAGCAGGAATGGTATGATAACCGGCGGACCCACAGACAGCGCCATCGAGGTCGAGGAGCTGGCG
CAGGATATTAGATATCCGAAGGACGTTGACACATTGGCCACCAGAGTGACCAGCGCCAGGCAGTTGAAGA
AGTGCAGCACTCCGGCCCGCAGTCCGATCATCGGATAGGCAATCGCCGTGAAGACCAGTGGCACTGTGAG
AAAAAGCGGCAATTCGGCAATCGTTTTGCCCAGAAAGTATGTGTCACAGCGATAAAGTCGACTTCGGGCC
TCCCTCATAAAAACTGGCAGCTCTGAGGTGAACACCTAAATCGAATCGATTCATTAGAAAGTTAGTAAAT
TATTGAAATGCAAATGTATTCTAAACATGACTTACATTTATCGTGGCAAAGACGTTTTGAAAGGTCATGT
TGGTCAGGAAGAGGAAGATGGCTCCGTTGATATTCATCACACCCACTTGCGTGAGTTGTTGGCCCAAAAA
GATGAGGCCAATCAAGATGGCAACCATCTGCAAATTAAAATGTTACTCGCATCTCATTAATATTCGCGAG
TTAAATGAAATTTATTTATCTTCTGCAAAACTATAAACTATACATCTCATTGAAAAAAACTAAGAAGGGT
GTGGAATCAGGCAATTCTATCTAAAATCTAGCGAATTTGTTTCCAAGAATTGTAAGCGTTATATCATTTG
TTTCCACTGGAACCACTCACCGTTGTCTGAATAAGTCGCACTTTTACGAGGAGTGGTTCCTTGAGCACCG
ACAGCCAGGATCGCCACAGGACCGCCCGGAACTGCATGAACCAGGTGGCCTTGTAGGTGTACCCATTCTC
CGGCTGCTCCAGTGGCTTCTCCAGATTTTTGGTGGCCAACAACTGCTCCATATCCCGGGCTACTTTGCTA
ATGGCAAAATTGTCGCATATCTTGGCGATCCGATCACGGGACTCGATCTCCCGTCCGGGCACAACGGCCA
ACACCTGTACGTAAAAGTCCGCCGGATTGTAGTTGGTAGGACACTGGGCACCCACGCTGGATAGGAGTTG
AGATGTTATGTAATACTAGATACCCTTAATAAACACATCGAACTCACTAGGAAAAGAAGTCGACGGCTTC
GCTGGGAGTGCCCAAGAAAGCTACCCTGCCCTCGGCCATCAGAAGGATCTTGTCAAAGAGCTCAAACAGC
TCGGAAGACGGCTGATGAATGGTCAGGATGACGGTCTTGCCCTTCTGCGACAGCTTCTTCAGCACCTGGA
CGACGCTGTGGGCGGTAAAGGAGTCCAGTCCGGAGGTGGGCTCATCGCAGATCAGAAGCGGCGGATCGGT
TAGAGCCTCGGAGGCGAATGCCAGACGCTTCCTTTCTCCGCCGGACAGACCTTTCACCCTGCCGGGCACA
CCGATGATCGTGTGCTGACATTTGCTGAGCGAAAGCTCCTGGATCACCTGATCCACGCGGGCCACTCGCT
GCCGATAGGTCAGATGTCGTGGCATCCGCACCATGGCTTGGAAAATCAGGTGTTCCCTGGCCGTTAGGGA
GCCGATAAAGAGGTCATCCTGCTGGACATAGGCGCACCTGGCCTGCATCTCCTTGGCGTCCACAGGTTGG
CCATTGAGCAGTCGCATCCCGGATGGCGATACTTGGATGCCCTGCGGCGATCGAAAGGCAAGGGCATTCA
GCAGGGTCGTCTTTCCGGCACCGGAACTGCCCATCACGGCCAAAAGTTCGCCCGGATAGGCCACGCCGCA
AACTGAGTTTCAAATTGGTAATTGGACCCTTTATTAAGATTTCACACAGATCAGCCGACTGCGAATAGAA
ACTCACCGTTCTTGAGCAAATGTTTCCTGGGCGCCGGTATGTGTCGCTCGTTGCAGAATAGTCCGCGTGT
CCGGTTGACCAGCTGCCGCCATCCGGAGCCCGGCTGATTGACCGCCCCAAAGATGTCCATATTGTGCCAG
GCATAGGTGAGGTTCTCGGCTAGTTGGCCGCTCCCTGAACCGGAGTCCTCCGGCGGACTGGGTGGCCGGA
GCGTGCCGTAGTTTTTGGCCTGCCCGAAGCCCTGGTTAATGCAGCTCTGCGAAGCCGCTCCGCTGTCACC
CTGCAATGATAGGGGATCTCAAATATCAACTACAAGCGTTATGCTCATCTAACCCCGAACAAAAAGTACC
CCGAAGTATCCTACGAAGTAGGTTTATACTTTTATTTATTTTTTGTGCATCTAGGATCAGCTTAAAATAT
CTGGTTGTTATATTTTTTGTAAAAAAGAATATAGTCGAAAATGAATGCCTTTAGATGTCTTGATCATGAT
ATGATCTCAAAAATTGTCTTATATAGCGAGAACAGCTACCAGAATAATCTGTTTCGTGTCACTATTTGTT
TGTGCAATTGCGGTTTGGGATTTTTGTGGGTCGCAGTTCTCACGCCGCAGACAATTTGATGTTGCAATCG
CAGTTCCTATAGATCAAGTGAACTTAAGATGTATGCACATGTACTACTCACATTGTTCAGATGCTCGGCA
GATGGGTGTTTGCTGCCTCCGCGAATTAATAGCTCCTGATCCTCTTGGCCCATTGCCGGGATTTTTCACA
CTTTCCCCTGCTTACCCACCCAAAACCAATCACCACCCCAATCACTCAAAAAACAAACAAAAATAAGAAG
CGAGAGGAGTTTTGGCACAGCACTTTGTGTTTAATTGATGGCGTAAACCGCTTGGAGCTTCGTCACGAAA
CCGCTGACAAAATGCAACTGAAGGCGGACATTGACGCTACGTAACGCTACAAACGGTGGCGAAAGAGATA
GCGGACGCAGCGGCGAAAGAGACGGCGATATTTCTGTGGACAGAGAAGGAGGCAAACAGCGCTGACTTTG
AGTGGAATGTCATTTTGAGTGAGAGGTAATCGAAAGAACCTGGTACATCAAATACCCTTGGATCGAAGTA
AATTTAAAACTGATCAGATAAGTTCAATGATATCCAGTGCAGTAAAAAAAAAAAATGTTTTTTTTATCTA
CTTTCCGCAAAAATGGGTTTTATTAACTTACATACATACTAGGGGCCCGGTACGTACCCAATTCGCCCTA
TAGTGAGTCGTATTACAATTCACTGGCCGTCGTTTTACAACGTCGTGACTGGGAAAACCCTGGCGTTACC
CAACTTAATCGCCTTGCAGCACATCCCCCTTTCGCCAGCTGGCGTAATAGCGAAGAGGCCCGCACCGATC
GCCCTTCCCAACAGTTGCGCAGCCTGAATGGCGAATGGG
[124 nt withheld, positions 10750-10873]
C
[91 nt withheld, positions 10875-10965]
A
[49 nt withheld, positions 10967-11015]
CCTTTGACGTTGGAGTCCACGTTCTTT
[37 nt withheld, positions 11043-11079]
ACCCTATCTCGGTCTATTCTTTTGATTTATAAGGGATTTTGCCGATTTCGGCCTATTGGTTAAAAAATGA
GCTGATTTAACAAAAATTTAACGCGAATTTTAACAAAATATTAACGCTTACAATTTAGGTGGCACTTTTC
GGGGAAATGTGCGCGGAACCCCTATTTGTTTATTTTTCTAAATACATTCAAATATGTATCCGCTCATGAG
ACAATAACCCTGATAAATGCTTCAATAATATTGAAAAAGGAAGAGTATGAGTATTCAACATTTCCGTGTC
GCCCTTATTCCCTTTTTTGCGGCATTTTGCCTTCCTGTTTTTGCTCACCCAGAAACGCTGGTGAAAGTAA
AAGATGCTGAAGATCAGTTGGGTGCACGAGTGGGTTACATCGAACTGGATCTCAACAGCGGTAAGATCCT
TGAGAGTTTTCGCCCCGAAGAACGTTTTCCAATGATGAGCACTTTTAAAGTTCTGCTATGTGGCGCGGTA
TTATCCCGTATTGACGCCGGGCAAGAGCAACTCGGTCGCCGCATACACTATTCTCAGAATGACTTGGTTG
AGTACTCACCAGTCACAGAAAAGCATCTTACGGATGGCATGACAGTAAGAGAATTATGCAGTGCTGCCAT
AACCATGAGTGATAACACTGCGGCCAACTTACTTCTGACAACGATCGGAGGACCGAAGGAGCTAACCGCT
TTTTTGCACAACATGGGGGATCATGTAACTCGCCTTGATCGTTGGGAACCGGAGCTGAATGAAGCCATAC
CAAACGACGAGCGTGACACCACGATGCCTGTAGCAATGGCAACAACGTTGCGCAAACTATTAACTGGCGA
ACTACTTACTCTAGCTTCCCGGCAACAATTAATAGACTGGATGGAGGCGGATAAAGTTGCAGGACCACTT
CTGCGCTCGGCCCTTCCGGCTGGCTGGTTTATTGCTGATAAATCTGGAGCCGGTGAGCGTGGGTCTCGCG
GTATCATTGCAGCACTGGGGCCAGATGGTAAGCCCTCCCGTATCGTAGTTATCTACACGACGGGGAGTCA
GGCAACTATGGATGAACGAAATAGACAGATCGCTGAGATAGGTGCCTCACTGATTAAGCATTGGTAACTG
TCAGACCAAGTTTACTCATATATACTTTAGATTGATTTAAAACTTCATTTTTAATTTAAAAGGATCTAGG
TGAAGATCCTTTTTGATAATCTCATGACCAAAATCCCTTAACGTGAGTTTTCGTTCCACTGAGCGTCAGA
CCCCGTAGAAAAGATCAAAGGATCTTCTTGAGATCCTTTTTTTCTGCGCGTAATCTGCTGCTTGCAAACA
AAAAAACCACCGCTACCAGCGGTGGTTTGTTTGCCGGATCAAGAGCTACCAACTCTTTTTCCGAAGGTAA
CTGGCTTCAGCAGAGCGCAGATACCAAATACTGTTCTTCTAGTGTAGCCGTAGTTAGGCCACCACTTCAA
GAACTCTGTAGCACCGCCTACATACCTCGCTCTGCTAATCCTGTTACCAGTGGCTGCTGCCAGTGGCGAT
AAGTCGTGTCTTACCGGGTTGGACTCAAGACGATAGTTACCGGATAAGGCGCAGCGGTCGGGCTGAACGG
GGGGTTCGTGCACACAGCCCAGCTTGGAGCGAACGACCTACACCGAACTGAGATACCTACAGCGTGAGCT
ATGAGAAAGCGCCACGCTTCCCGAAGGGAGAAAGGCGGACAGGTATCCGGTAAGCGGCAGGGTCGGAACA
GGAGAGCGCACGAGGGAGCTTCCAGGGGGAAACGCCTGGTATCTTTATAGTCCTGTCGGGTTTCGCCACC
TCTGACTTGAGCGTCGATTTTTGTGATGCTCGTCAGGGGGGCGGAGCCTATGGAAAAACGCCAGCAACGC
GGCCTTTTTACGGTTCCTGGCCTTTTGCTGGCCTTTTGCTCACATGTTCTTTCCTGCGTTATCCCCTGAT
TCTGTGGATAACCGTATTACCGCCTTTGAGTGAGCTGATACCGCTCGCCGCAGCCGAACGACCGAGCGCA
GCGAGTCAGTGAGCGAGGAAGCGGAAGAGCGCCCAATACGCAAACCGCCTCTCCCCGCGCGTTGGCCGAT
TCATTAATGCAGCTGGCACGACAGGTTTCCCGACTGGAAAGCGGGCAGTGAGCGCAACGCAATTAATGTG
AGTTAGCTCACTCATTAGGCACCCCAGGCTTTACACTTTATGCTTCCGGCTCGTATGTTGTGTGGAATTG
TGAGCGGATAACAATTTCACACAGGAAACAGCTATGACCATGATTACGCCAAGCTCGAAATTAACCCTCA
CTAAAGGGAACAAAAGCTGGCTAGAACTAGTGTCGACATGCCCGCCGTGACCGTCGAGAACCCGCTGACG
CTGCCCCGCGTATCCGCACCCGCCGACGCCGTCGCACGTCCCGTGCTCACCGTGACCACCGCGCCCAGCG
GTTTCGAGGGCGAGGGCTTCCCGGTGCGCCGCGCGTTCGCCGGGATCAACTACCGCCACCTCGACCCGTT
CATCATGATGGACCAGATGGGTGAGGTGGAGTACGCGCCCGGGGAGCCCAAGGGCACGCCCTGGCACCCG
CACCGCGGCTTCGAGACCGTGACCTACATCGTCGACACTAGTGGATCCAGACATGATAAGATACATTGAT
GAGTTTGGACAAACCACAACTAGAATGCAGTGAAAAAAATGCTTTATTTGTGAAATTTGTGATGCTATTG
CTTTATTTGTAACCATTATAAGCTGCAATAAACAAGTTAACAACAACAATTGCATTCATTTTATGTTTCA
GGTTCAGGGGGAGGTGTGGGAGGTTTTTTAAAGCAAGTAAAACCTCT
